>Addgene plasmid #78922 | pEGFP-RNF138-delta 86-105 | addgene partial sequence | sequence record 150380 | EGFP-C 5'-CATGGTCCTGCTGGAGTTCGTG-3'
AGTCCGGACTCAGATCTCGAGCTCAAGCTTCGAATTCTATGGCCGAGGACCTCTCTGCGGCCACGTCCTA
CACCGAAGATGATTTCTACTGCCCCGTCTGTCAGGAGGTGCTCAAAACGCCCGTGCGGACCACGGCCTGT
CAGCACGTTTTCTGTAGAAAATGTTTCCTGACTGCAATGAGGGAAAGCGGAGCACATTGTCCCCTATGTC
GTGGAAATGTGACTAGAAGAGAGAGAGCATGTCCTGAACGGGCCTTAGACCTTGAAAATATAATGAGGAA
GTTTTCTGGTAGCAAGAAGTATCAGGATGAATATGGTGTTTCTTCTATCATTCCAAACTTTCAGATCTCT
CAAGATTCAGTAGGGAACAGCAATAGGAGTGAAACATCCACATCTGATAACACAGAAACTTACCAAGAGA
ATACAAGTTCTTCTGGTCATCCTACTTTTAAGTGTCCCCTGTGTCAAGAATCAAATTTTACCAGACAGCG
TTTACTGGATCACTGTAACAGTAATCACCTATTTCAGATAGTTCCTGTGACATGTCCTATTTGTGTGTCT
CTTCCTTGGGGAGATCCTAGCCAGATTACCAGAAATTTCGTTAGTCATCTAAATCAGAGACATCAATTTG
ATTATGGAGAATTTGTGAATCTTCAGCTAGATGAAGAAACCCAATACCAAACTGCTGTTGAAGAATCTTT
TCAAGTAAACATCTGAGTCGACGGTACCGCGGGCCCGGGATCCACCGGATCTAGATAACTGATCATAATC
AGCCATACCACATTTGTAGAGGTTT
