>Addgene plasmid #78922 | pEGFP-RNF138-delta 86-105 | addgene partial sequence | sequence record 150381 | pEGFP-R 5'-acctctacaaatgtggtatg-3'
CCGGGCCCGCGGTACCGTCGACTCAGATGTTTACTTGAAAAGATTCTTCAACAGCAGTTTGGTATTGGGT
TTCTTCATCTAGCTGAAGATTCACAAATTCTCCATAATCAAATTGATGTCTCTGATTTAGATGACTAACG
AAATTTCTGGTAATCTGGCTAGGATCTCCCCAAGGAAGAGACACACAAATAGGACATGTCACAGGAACTA
TCTGAAATAGGTGATTACTGTTACAGTGATCCAGTAAACGCTGTCTGGTAAAATTTGATTCTTGACACAG
GGGACACTTAAAAGTAGGATGACCAGAAGAACTTGTATTCTCTTGGTAAGTTTCTGTGTTATCAGATGTG
GATGTTTCACTCCTATTGCTGTTCCCTACTGAATCTTGAGAGATCTGAAAGTTTGGAATGATAGAAGAAA
CACCATATTCATCCTGATACTTCTTGCTACCAGAAAACTTCCTCATTATATTTTCAAGGTCTAAGGCCCG
TTCAGGACATGCTCTCTCTCTTCTAGTCACATTTCCACGACATAGGGGACAATGTGCTCCGCTTTCCCTC
ATTGCAGTCAGGAAACATTTTCTACAGAAAACGTGCTGACAGGCCGTGGTCCGCACGGGCGTTTTGAGCA
CCTCCTGACAGACGGGGCAGTAGAAATCATCTTCGGTGTAGGACGTGGCCGCAGAGAGGTCCTCGGCCAT
AGAATTCGAAGCTTGAGCTCGAGATCTGAGTCCGGACTTGTACAGCTCGTCCATGCCGAGAGTGATCCCG
GCGGCGGTCACGAACTCCAGCAGGACCATGTGATCGCGCTTCTCGTTGGG
