[The description below was written by a language model from this plasmid's Addgene catalogue record.]
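Description:
pEGFP-RNF138-delta 86-105 is a mammalian expression plasmid built on the Clontech pEGFP-C1 backbone (about 4.7 kb without insert). It is maintained as a high-copy plasmid in E. coli under kanamycin selection, and it carries a neomycin resistance marker that allows G418 selection of transfected mammalian cells. In pEGFP-C1-type vectors a single resistance gene generally provides both kanamycin and G418 selection, although no feature table is supplied here to confirm the arrangement of elements in this particular plasmid.

The insert is human RNF138 (also known as NARF, STRIN or HSD-4), an E3 ubiquitin ligase, carrying an internal deletion of residues 86–105. It was cloned by restriction digestion between EcoRI and SalI sites; whether these sites remain intact is not recorded. Expression is driven by the CMV promoter, a strong constitutive promoter in most mammalian cell lines. The backbone supplies EGFP at the N terminus, so the product is an EGFP-RNF138 fusion protein that can be followed by fluorescence in live or fixed cells. The use of an SV40 polyA reverse sequencing primer is consistent with an SV40 polyadenylation signal downstream of the insert.

The record does not state what domain or function the deleted region corresponds to. The associated publication concerns RNF138 displacing Ku from DNA ends to promote end resection and influence DNA repair pathway choice. This deletion mutant is therefore most plausibly used alongside wild-type and other mutant fusions to map which regions of RNF138 are needed for its localisation or activity in the DNA damage response.
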