Addgene plasmid #78922: pEGFP-RNF138-delta 86-105
Purpose: Mammalian expression of RNF138 with delta 86-105 and an EGFP fusion
Depositing lab: Michael Hendzel. Depositing organization: University of Alberta. Publication: The RNF138 E3 ligase displaces Ku to promote DNA end resection and regulate DNA repair pathway choice. Ismail IH, Gagne JP, Genois MM, Strickfaden H, McDonald D, Xu Z, Poirier GG, Masson JY, Hendzel MJ. Nat Cell Biol. 2015 Nov;17(11):1446-57. doi: 10.1038/ncb3259. Epub 2015 Oct 26. PubMed 26502055.
Backbone
  Vector backbone: pEGFP-C1
  Backbone manufacturer: Clontech
  Backbone size w/o insert (bp): 4700
  Vector type: Mammalian Expression
  Selectable markers: Neomycin (select with G418)
Growth in bacteria
  Bacterial resistance: Kanamycin, 50 μg/mL
  Growth temperature: 37°C
  Growth strain: DH5alpha
  Copy number: High Copy
Gene/Insert
  Gene/Insert name: RNF138
  Species: H. sapiens (human)
  Mutation: delta 86-105
  Entrez Gene: RNF138 (a.k.a. HSD-4, NARF, STRIN, hNARF)
  Promoter: CMV
  Tag / fusion protein: EGFP (N terminal on backbone)
  Cloning method: Restriction Enzyme; 5′ cloning site EcoRI (unknown if destroyed); 3′ cloning site SalI (unknown if destroyed)
  Sequencing primers: 5′ CMV-F; 3′ SV40pA-R
Terms and licenses: Academic/Nonprofit Terms; Industry Terms: Not Available to Industry
How to cite: pEGFP-RNF138-delta 86-105 was a gift from Michael Hendzel (Addgene plasmid # 78922 ; http://n2t.net/addgene:78922 ; RRID:Addgene_78922)
